Addgene plasmid #50869: pcDNA3.1 Flag YFP hNKCC1 S679C I730C (NT838)
Purpose: Expresses human NKCC1 S679C I730C mutant with an N-terminal 3xFLAG-YFP tag in mammalian cells. cDNA is synthetic, containing convenient restriction sites.
Depositing lab: Biff Forbush. Depositing organization: Yale University. Publication: Molecular Motions Involved in Na-K-Cl Cotransporter-mediated Ion Transport and Transporter Activation Revealed by Internal Crosslinking between Transmembrane Domains 10 and 11/12. Monette MY, Somasekharan S, Forbush B. J Biol Chem. 2014 Jan 22. 10.1074/jbc.M113.542258 PubMed 24451383.
Backbone
  Vector backbone: pcDNA 3.1 neo
  Backbone manufacturer: Life Technologies
  Backbone size w/o insert (bp): 5316
  Vector type: Mammalian Expression
  Selectable markers: Neomycin (select with G418)
Growth in bacteria
  Bacterial resistance: Ampicillin, 100 μg/mL
  Growth temperature: 37°C
  Growth strain: DH5alpha
  Copy number: High Copy
Gene/Insert
  Gene/Insert name: human NKCC1 (synthetic) (alt names: Slc12A2 (synthetic); Na-K-Cl cotransporter)
  Species: H. sapiens (human), Synthetic
  Insert size (bp): 4479
  Mutation: S679C I730C in hNKCC1 in NT17
  Entrez Gene: SLC12A2 (a.k.a. BSC, BSC-2, BSC2, CCC1, KILQS, NKCC1, PPP1R141)
  Promoter: CMV
  Tag / fusion protein: 3x Flag (N terminal on insert); YFP (N terminal on insert)
  Cloning method: Restriction Enzyme; 5′ cloning site NheI (not destroyed); 3′ cloning site PmeI (not destroyed)
  Sequencing primers: 5′ CMV-F; 3′ BGH-rev
Terms and licenses: Academic/Nonprofit Terms; Industry Terms: Not Available to Industry
Depositor comments: Plasmid constructed from pcDNA3.1 Flag YFP hNKCC1 WT (NT17). See Addgene plasmid# 49085 (http://www.addgene.org/49085/) for plasmid map of wild-type construct.
How to cite: pcDNA3.1 Flag YFP hNKCC1 S679C I730C (NT838) was a gift from Biff Forbush (Addgene plasmid # 50869 ; http://n2t.net/addgene:50869 ; RRID:Addgene_50869)
