[The description below was written by a language model from this plasmid's Addgene catalogue record and pLannotate feature annotations shown in this document.]
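Description:
pcDNA3.1 Flag YFP hNKCC1 S679C I730C (NT838) is a mammalian expression plasmid built on the pcDNA3.1 neo backbone, with a full sequence record of about 9.8 kb. It is propagated in E. coli through a high-copy ColE1/pUC-type origin with ampicillin resistance (AmpR), and also carries an f1 phage origin. For selection in mammalian cells, an SV40 enhancer/early promoter drives the neomycin phosphotransferase gene, terminated by an SV40 poly(A) signal, allowing G418 selection of stable transfectants. Small annotated fragments (ble, lacI, bom, a truncated HIV-1 LTR match next to the CMV promoter) appear to be backbone remnants or short similarity hits rather than functional elements.

The payload is a single fusion open reading frame transcribed from the CMV immediate-early enhancer/promoter and terminated by the bovine growth hormone poly(A) signal; a T7 promoter lies just upstream of the coding region. The frame begins with a 3xFLAG epitope, followed by a yellow fluorescent protein (annotated as mCitrine) and then human NKCC1 (SLC12A2), the Na-K-Cl cotransporter that mediates electroneutral cation-chloride transport and contributes to cell volume and ion balance. The NKCC1 cDNA is synthetic, designed with convenient restriction sites, and was cloned between NheI and PmeI. This version derives from the wild-type NT17 construct and carries two cysteine substitutions, S679C and I730C. According to the associated publication title, such constructs were used for internal crosslinking between transmembrane domains 10 and 11/12 to probe the molecular motions underlying ion transport and transporter activation. The FLAG tag allows immunodetection or purification, and the YFP allows visualization of expression and localization.
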