Features (pLannotate 1.2.2; 22 found; start..end, strand, type, name):
     31..96      +  CDS            3xFLAG: three tandem FLAG® epitope tags, followed by an enterokinase cleavage site
    109..822     +  CDS            mCitrine: mCitrine is a basic (constitutively fluorescent) yellow fluorescent protein published in 2001, derived from Aequorea victoria.
    829..4464    +  CDS            SLC12A2: S12A2_HUMAN - Also known as NKCC1. Experimental evidence at protein level: Swiss-Prot protein existence level 1. Cation-chloride cotransporter which mediates the electroneutral transport of chloride, potassium and/or sodium ions across the membrane. Plays a vital role in the regulation of ionic balance and cell volume. From Homo sapiens (Human).
   4501..4725    +  polyA_signal   bGH poly(A) signal: bovine growth hormone polyadenylation signal
   4729..4750    +  promoter       SV40 promoter (fragment): SV40 enhancer and early promoter
   4771..5199    +  rep_origin     f1 ori (sequence partly withheld): f1 bacteriophage origin of replication; arrow indicates direction of (+) strand synthesis
   5213..5542    +  promoter       SV40 promoter: SV40 enhancer and early promoter
   5609..6400    +  CDS            neo: KKA2_KLEPN - Also known as kan, nptII. Experimental evidence at protein level: Swiss-Prot protein existence level 1. Resistance to kanamycin, neomycin, paromomycin, ribostamycin, butirosin and gentamicin B. From Klebsiella pneumoniae.
   6424..6582    +  CDS            ble (fragment): BLE_KLEPN - Experimental evidence at protein level: Swiss-Prot protein existence level 1. Binding protein with a strong affinity to the bleomycin family of antibiotics. Binds to CL990; an antimitotic-antibiotic compound. From Klebsiella pneumoniae.
   6577..6698    +  polyA_signal   SV40 poly(A) signal: SV40 polyadenylation signal
   6771..6787    -  protein_bind   lac operator: The lac repressor binds to the lac operator to inhibit transcription in E. coli. This inhibition can be relieved by adding lactose or isopropyl-β-D-thiogalactopyranoside (IPTG). lac repressor encoded by lacI
   6795..6825    -  promoter       lac promoter: promoter for the E. coli lac operon
   6840..6861    -  protein_bind   CAP binding site: CAP binding activates transcription in the presence of cAMP. E. coli catabolite activator protein
   6874..6966    -  CDS            lacI (fragment): lac repressor; lacI; The lac repressor binds to the lac operator to inhibit transcription in E. coli. This inhibition can be relieved by adding lactose or isopropyl-β-D-thiogalactopyranoside (IPTG).
   7149..7734    -  rep_origin     ori: high-copy-number ColE1/pMB1/pBR322/pUC origin of replication
   7905..8765    -  CDS            AmpR: β-lactamase; bla; confers resistance to ampicillin, carbenicillin, and related antibiotics
   8766..8870    -  promoter       AmpR promoter: bla
   8929..8981    -  misc_feature   bom (fragment): basis of mobility region from pBR322
   9136..9515    +  enhancer       CMV enhancer: human cytomegalovirus immediate early enhancer
   9516..9719    +  promoter       CMV promoter: human cytomegalovirus (CMV) immediate early promoter
   9715..9748    +  LTR            5' LTR (truncated) (fragment): truncated 5' long terminal repeat (LTR) from HIV-1
   9764..9782    +  promoter       T7 promoter: promoter for bacteriophage T7 RNA polymerase
>Addgene plasmid #50869 | pcDNA3.1 Flag YFP hNKCC1 S679C I730C (NT838) | depositor full sequence | sequence record 76342 | Full Sequence
GCTAGCCCGGGCACGGCCGCCACCATGGGAGACTACAAAGACCATGACGGTGATTATAAAGATCACGACA
TCGACTACAAGGATGACGATGACAAGGGTGACCCTACCGTCAGCAAGGGCGAGGAGCTGTTCACCGGGGT
GGTGCCCATCCTGGTCGAGCTGGACGGCGACGTAAACGGCCACAAGTTCAGCGTGTCCGGCGAGGGCGAG
GGCGATGCCACCTACGGCAAGCTGACCCTGAAGTTCATCTGCACCACCGGCAAGCTGCCCGTGCCCTGGC
CCACCCTCGTGACCACCTTCGGCTACGGCCTGATGTGCTTCGCCCGCTACCCCGACCACATGAAGCAGCA
CGACTTCTTCAAGTCCGCCATGCCCGAAGGCTACGTCCAGGAGCGCACCATCTTCTTCAAGGACGACGGC
AACTACAAGACCCGCGCCGAGGTGAAGTTCGAGGGCGACACCCTGGTGAACCGCATCGAGCTGAAGGGCA
TCGACTTCAAGGAGGACGGCAACATCCTAGGGCACAAGCTGGAGTACAACTACAACAGCCACAACGTTTA
TATCATGGCCGACAAGCAGAAGAACGGCATCAAGGTGAACTTCAAGATCCGCCACAACATCGAGGACGGC
AGCGTGCAGCTCGCCGACCACTACCAGCAGAACACCCCCATCGGCGACGGCCCCGTGCTGCTGCCCGACA
ACCACTACCTGAGCTACCAGTCCAAACTGAGCAAAGACCCCAACGAGAAGCGCGATCACATGGTCCTGCT
GGAGTTCGTGACCGCCGCCGGGATCACTCTCGGCATGGACGAGCTCTACAAGGGTGACCTGGAGCCGAGG
CCCACGGCTCCTAGCTCCGGCGCGCCAGGCCTCGCCGGAGTCGGCGAAACGCCGAGCGCCGCTGCGCTGG
CCGCAGCCAGGGTGGAACTGCCCGGAACCGCTGTGCCCTCGGTGCCGGAGGATGCTGCGCCCGCGAGCCG
GGACGGGGGCGGGGTCCGCGATGAGGGACCAGCCGCCGCCGGTGACGGCCTGGGCAGACCCTTGGGGCCT
ACCCCGAGCCAGAGCCGTTTCCAGGTGGACCTCGTTTCCGAGAACGCAGGGCGGGCTGCTGCTGCGGCGG
CGGCGGCTGCTGCGGCCGCCGCCGCTGCTGGTGCCGGGGCGGGGGCCAAGCAGACTCCTGCCGACGGGGA
AGCCAGCGGCGAGAGCGAGCCAGCTAAAGGCAGCGAGGAAGCCAAAGGCCGCTTCCGCGTTAACTTCGTA
GATCCTGCTGCCAGCTCGTCCGCAGAAGATAGCCTGTCAGATGCCGCCGGGGTCGGAGTCGATGGACCCA
ACGTGAGCTTCCAGAACGGCGGGGACACGGTACTGAGCGAGGGCAGCAGCCTCCATTCCGGTGGCGGCGG
CGGCTCCGGCCACCACCAGCACTACTATTATGATACCCACACCAACACCTACTATCTGCGCACCTTCGGC
CACAACACAATGGACGCGGTACCCAGGATCGACCACTACCGGCACACAGCCGCGCAGCTCGGCGAGAAGC
TGCTCCGGCCTAGCCTGGCCGAGCTGCATGACGAGCTGGAAAAGGAACCTTTTGAGGATGGCTTTGCAAA
TGGGGAAGAAAGCACTCCAACACGTGATGCTGTGGTCACGTACACGGCCGAAAGTAAAGGAGTCGTGAAG
TTTGGCTGGATCAAGGGTGTACTAGTACGTTGTATGTTAAACATTTGGGGTGTGATGCTTTTCATTCGTC
TCTCATGGATTGTGGGACAAGCTGGAATTGGTCTATCAGTCCTTGTAATAATGATGGCTACTGTTGTGAC
AACTATCACAGGATTGTCCACTAGCGCCATCGCAACTAATGGATTTGTAAGGGGAGGCGGCGCATATTAT
TTAATATCTAGAAGTCTAGGGCCTGAATTTGGTGGTGCCATTGGTCTAATCTTCGCCTTTGCCAACGCTG
TTGCTGTTGCTATGTATGTGGTTGGATTTGCAGAAACCGTGGTGGAGTTGCTGAAAGAACATTCCATTCT
TATGATAGATGAAATCAATGACATCCGGATTATTGGAGCCATTACAGTCGTGATTCTTTTAGGTATCTCA
GTAGCCGGTATGGAGTGGGAAGCAAAAGCTCAGATTGTTCTTTTGGTGATCCTACTTCTTGCTATTGGTG
ATTTCGTCATAGGAACATTTATCCCACTCGAGAGCAAGAAGCCAAAAGGGTTTTTTGGCTATAAATCTGA
AATCTTTAATGAGAACTTTGGCCCCGATTTTCGAGAAGAAGAAACTTTCTTTTCTGTATTTGCCATCTTT
TTTCCTGCTGCAACTGGAATTCTGGCTGGCGCAAATATCTCAGGTGATCTTGCAGATCCTCAGTCAGCCA
TACCCAAAGGAACACTCCTAGCCATTTTAATTACTACATTGGTTTATGTAGGAATTGCCGTGTCTGTAGG
TTCTTGTGTCGTACGCGATGCCACTGGTAATGTTAATGACACTATCGTAACAGAGCTAACAAACTGTACT
AGCGCAGCCTGCAAATTAAACTTTGATTTTTCATCTTGTGAATCCAGTCCTTGTAGCTACGGCCTAATGA
ACAACTTTCAGGTAATGAGTATGGTGTCAGGATTTACACCACTAATTTCCGCGGGCATATTCTCTGCCAC
TCTTTCTAGCGCATTAGCATCCCTAGTGAGTGCTCCCAAGATATTTCAGGCCCTATGTAAAGACAACATC
TACCCCGCTTTCCAGATGTTTGCTAAAGGTTATGGGAAAAATAATGAGCCATTACGTGGCTACATCTTAA
CATTCTTAATTGCACTTGGATTCATCTTAATTGCCGAACTGAATGTTATTGCACCAATTATCTGTAACTT
CTTCCTTGCCAGCTATGCCCTCATCAATTTTTCAGTATTCCATGCTTCACTGGCCAAAAGCCCAGGATGG
CGACCGGCATTTAAATACTACAATATGTGGATCTCACTTCTTGGAGCAATTCTTTGTTGCATAGTAATGT
TCGTCTGTAACTGGTGGGCTGCTTTGCTAACCTACGTGATAGTCCTTGGTCTCTATATTTATGTTACCTA
CAAAAAACCCGATGTGAATTGGGGATCCTCTACACAAGCCCTGACTTACCTCAATGCCCTGCAACATAGT
ATTAGGCTTTCTGGCGTGGAGGACCATGTGAAAAACTTTAGGCCACAGTGTCTTGTTATGACAGGAGCGC
CAAACTCACGGCCGGCCTTACTTCATCTTGTTCACGATTTCACAAAAAATGTTGGTTTGATGATCTGTGG
ACACGTACACATGGGACCACGCAGACAAGCCATGAAAGAAATGTCCATCGACCAAGCCAAATATCAGCGC
TGGCTTATTAAGAACAAAATGAAGGCTTTTTATGCACCAGTACATGCAGATGACCTCAGAGAAGGGGCCC
AATACTTGATGCAGGCTGCTGGCCTGGGCCGTATGAAGCCAAACACACTAGTCCTTGGATTTAAGAAAGA
TTGGTTGCAAGCAGATATGAGGGATGTGGATATGTACATAAACTTATTTCACGATGCTTTTGACATACAA
TATGGCGTAGTGGTTATTCGCCTAAAAGAAGGTCTGGATATTAGTCACCTGCAGGGACAAGAAGAATTAT
TGTCATCACAAGAGAAATCTCCTGGCACCAAGGATGTCGTAGTAAGTGTGGAATATAGTAAAAAGTCCGA
TTTAGATACTTCGAAACCCCTCAGTGAAAAACCAATTACCCATAAAGTCGAGGAAGAAGATGGCAAGACT
GCAACTCAACCACTGTTGAAAAAAGAATCCAAAGGCCCTATTGTGCCTTTGAATGTAGCTGACCAAAAGC
TTCTTGAAGCTAGTACACAGTTTCAGAAAAAACAAGGAAAGAATACTATTGATGTCTGGTGGCTTTTTGA
TGACGGAGGTCTGACCTTATTGATACCTTACCTTCTGACGACCAAGAAAAAATGGAAAGACTGTAAGATC
AGAGTATTCATTGGTGGAAAGATAAACAGAATAGACCATGACCGGAGAGCGATGGCTACTTTACTGAGCA
AGTTCAGAATCGATTTTTCTGACATCATGGTTCTAGGAGACATCAATACCAAACCAAAGAAAGAAAACAT
TATAGCTTTCGAGGAAATCATTGAGCCATACAGACTTCACGAAGATGATAAAGAGCAAGATATCGCAGAT
AAAATGAAAGAAGATGAACCCTGGCGAATAACAGATAATGAATTGGAGCTGTATAAGACCAAGACATACC
GGCAGATCAGGTTAAATGAGTTATTAAAGGAACATTCAAGCACAGCTAACATTATTGTGATGAGTTTACC
GGTCGCACGAAAGGGTGCCGTTTCTAGTGCTCTCTACATGGCATGGTTAGAAGCACTATCTAAGGATCTA
CCACCAATCCTACTAGTTCGTGGGAATCATCAGAGTGTCCTTACCTTCTATTCATAATTAATTAAGTTTA
AACCCGCTGATCAGCCTCGACTGTGCCTTCTAGTTGCCAGCCATCTGTTGTTTGCCCCTCCCCCGTGCCT
TCCTTGACCCTGGAAGGTGCCACTCCCACTGTCCTTTCCTAATAAAATGAGGAAATTGCATCGCATTGTC
TGAGTAGGTGTCATTCTATTCTGGGGGGTGGGGTGGGGCAGGACAGCAAGGGGGAGGATTGGGAAGACAA
TAGCAGGCATGCTGGGGATGCGGTGGGCTCTATGGCTTCTGAGGCGGAAAGAACCAGCTGGGGCTCTAGG
GGGTATCCCC
[124 nt withheld, positions 4771-4894]
C
[91 nt withheld, positions 4896-4986]
A
[49 nt withheld, positions 4988-5036]
CCTTTGACGTTGGAGTCCACGTTCTTT
[37 nt withheld, positions 5064-5100]
ACCCTATCTCGGTCTATTCTTTTGATTTATAAGGGATTTTGCCGATTTCGGCCTATTGGTTAAAAAATGA
GCTGATTTAACAAAAATTTAACGCGAATTAATTCTGTGGAATGTGTGTCAGTTAGGGTGTGGAAAGTCCC
CAGGCTCCCCAGCAGGCAGAAGTATGCAAAGCATGCATCTCAATTAGTCAGCAACCAGGTGTGGAAAGTC
CCCAGGCTCCCCAGCAGGCAGAAGTATGCAAAGCATGCATCTCAATTAGTCAGCAACCATAGTCCCGCCC
CTAACTCCGCCCATCCCGCCCCTAACTCCGCCCAGTTCCGCCCATTCTCCGCCCCATGGCTGACTAATTT
TTTTTATTTATGCAGAGGCCGAGGCCGCCTCTGCCTCTGAGCTATTCCAGAAGTAGTGAGGAGGCTTTTT
TGGAGGCCTAGGCTTTTGCAAAAAGCTCCCGGGAGCTTGTATATCCATTTTCGGATCTGATCAAGAGACA
GGATGAGGATCGTTTCGCATGATTGAACAAGATGGATTGCACGCAGGTTCTCCGGCCGCTTGGGTGGAGA
GGCTATTCGGCTATGACTGGGCACAACAGACAATCGGCTGCTCTGATGCCGCCGTGTTCCGGCTGTCAGC
GCAGGGGCGCCCGGTTCTTTTTGTCAAGACCGACCTGTCCGGTGCCCTGAATGAACTGCAGGACGAGGCA
GCGCGGCTATCGTGGCTGGCCACGACGGGCGTTCCTTGCGCAGCTGTGCTCGACGTTGTCACTGAAGCGG
GAAGGGACTGGCTGCTATTGGGCGAAGTGCCGGGGCAGGATCTCCTGTCATCTCACCTTGCTCCTGCCGA
GAAAGTATCCATCATGGCTGATGCAATGCGGCGGCTGCATACGCTTGATCCGGCTACCTGCCCATTCGAC
CACCAAGCGAAACATCGCATCGAGCGAGCACGTACTCGGATGGAAGCCGGTCTTGTCGATCAGGATGATC
TGGACGAAGAGCATCAGGGGCTCGCGCCAGCCGAACTGTTCGCCAGGCTCAAGGCGCGCATGCCCGACGG
CGAGGATCTCGTCGTGACCCATGGCGATGCCTGCTTGCCGAATATCATGGTGGAAAATGGCCGCTTTTCT
GGATTCATCGACTGTGGCCGGCTGGGTGTGGCGGACCGCTATCAGGACATAGCGTTGGCTACCCGTGATA
TTGCTGAAGAGCTTGGCGGCGAATGGGCTGACCGCTTCCTCGTGCTTTACGGTATCGCCGCTCCCGATTC
GCAGCGCATCGCCTTCTATCGCCTTCTTGACGAGTTCTTCTGAGCGGGACTCTGGGGTTCGAAATGACCG
ACCAAGCGACGCCCAACCTGCCATCACGAGATTTCGATTCCACCGCCGCCTTCTATGAAAGGTTGGGCTT
CGGAATCGTTTTCCGGGACGCCGGCTGGATGATCCTCCAGCGCGGGGATCTCATGCTGGAGTTCTTCGCC
CACCCCAACTTGTTTATTGCAGCTTATAATGGTTACAAATAAAGCAATAGCATCACAAATTTCACAAATA
AAGCATTTTTTTCACTGCATTCTAGTTGTGGTTTGTCCAAACTCATCAATGTATCTTATCATGTCTGTAT
ACCGTCGACCTCTAGCTAGAGCTTGGCGTAATCATGGTCATAGCTGTTTCCTGTGTGAAATTGTTATCCG
CTCACAATTCCACACAACATACGAGCCGGAAGCATAAAGTGTAAAGCCTGGGGTGCCTAATGAGTGAGCT
AACTCACATTAATTGCGTTGCGCTCACTGCCCGCTTTCCAGTCGGGAAACCTGTCGTGCCAGCTGCATTA
ATGAATCGGCCAACGCGCGGGGAGAGGCGGTTTGCGTATTGGGCGCTCTTCCGCTTCCTCGCTCACTGAC
TCGCTGCGCTCGGTCGTTCGGCTGCGGCGAGCGGTATCAGCTCACTCAAAGGCGGTAATACGGTTATCCA
CAGAATCAGGGGATAACGCAGGAAAGAACATGTGAGCAAAAGGCCAGCAAAAGGCCAGGAACCGTAAAAA
GGCCGCGTTGCTGGCGTTTTTCCATAGGCTCCGCCCCCCTGACGAGCATCACAAAAATCGACGCTCAAGT
CAGAGGTGGCGAAACCCGACAGGACTATAAAGATACCAGGCGTTTCCCCCTGGAAGCTCCCTCGTGCGCT
CTCCTGTTCCGACCCTGCCGCTTACCGGATACCTGTCCGCCTTTCTCCCTTCGGGAAGCGTGGCGCTTTC
TCATAGCTCACGCTGTAGGTATCTCAGTTCGGTGTAGGTCGTTCGCTCCAAGCTGGGCTGTGTGCACGAA
CCCCCCGTTCAGCCCGACCGCTGCGCCTTATCCGGTAACTATCGTCTTGAGTCCAACCCGGTAAGACACG
ACTTATCGCCACTGGCAGCAGCCACTGGTAACAGGATTAGCAGAGCGAGGTATGTAGGCGGTGCTACAGA
GTTCTTGAAGTGGTGGCCTAACTACGGCTACACTAGAAGAACAGTATTTGGTATCTGCGCTCTGCTGAAG
CCAGTTACCTTCGGAAAAAGAGTTGGTAGCTCTTGATCCGGCAAACAAACCACCGCTGGTAGCGGTTTTT
TTGTTTGCAAGCAGCAGATTACGCGCAGAAAAAAAGGATCTCAAGAAGATCCTTTGATCTTTTCTACGGG
GTCTGACGCTCAGTGGAACGAAAACTCACGTTAAGGGATTTTGGTCATGAGATTATCAAAAAGGATCTTC
ACCTAGATCCTTTTAAATTAAAAATGAAGTTTTAAATCAATCTAAAGTATATATGAGTAAACTTGGTCTG
ACAGTTACCAATGCTTAATCAGTGAGGCACCTATCTCAGCGATCTGTCTATTTCGTTCATCCATAGTTGC
CTGACTCCCCGTCGTGTAGATAACTACGATACGGGAGGGCTTACCATCTGGCCCCAGTGCTGCAATGATA
CCGCGAGACCCACGCTCACCGGCTCCAGATTTATCAGCAATAAACCAGCCAGCCGGAAGGGCCGAGCGCA
GAAGTGGTCCTGCAACTTTATCCGCCTCCATCCAGTCTATTAATTGTTGCCGGGAAGCTAGAGTAAGTAG
TTCGCCAGTTAATAGTTTGCGCAACGTTGTTGCCATTGCTACAGGCATCGTGGTGTCACGCTCGTCGTTT
GGTATGGCTTCATTCAGCTCCGGTTCCCAACGATCAAGGCGAGTTACATGATCCCCCATGTTGTGCAAAA
AAGCGGTTAGCTCCTTCGGTCCTCCGATCGTTGTCAGAAGTAAGTTGGCCGCAGTGTTATCACTCATGGT
TATGGCAGCACTGCATAATTCTCTTACTGTCATGCCATCCGTAAGATGCTTTTCTGTGACTGGTGAGTAC
TCAACCAAGTCATTCTGAGAATAGTGTATGCGGCGACCGAGTTGCTCTTGCCCGGCGTCAATACGGGATA
ATACCGCGCCACATAGCAGAACTTTAAAAGTGCTCATCATTGGAAAACGTTCTTCGGGGCGAAAACTCTC
AAGGATCTTACCGCTGTTGAGATCCAGTTCGATGTAACCCACTCGTGCACCCAACTGATCTTCAGCATCT
TTTACTTTCACCAGCGTTTCTGGGTGAGCAAAAACAGGAAGGCAAAATGCCGCAAAAAAGGGAATAAGGG
CGACACGGAAATGTTGAATACTCATACTCTTCCTTTTTCAATATTATTGAAGCATTTATCAGGGTTATTG
TCTCATGAGCGGATACATATTTGAATGTATTTAGAAAAATAAACAAATAGGGGTTCCGCGCACATTTCCC
CGAAAAGTGCCACCTGACGTCGACGGATCGGGAGATCTCCCGATCCCCTATGGTGCACTCTCAGTACAAT
CTGCTCTGATGCCGCATAGTTAAGCCAGTATCTGCTCCCTGCTTGTGTGTTGGAGGTCGCTGAGTAGTGC
GCGAGCAAAATTTAAGCTACAACAAGGCAAGGCTTGACCGACAATTGCATGAAGAATCTGCTTAGGGTTA
GGCGTTTTGCGCTGCTTCGCGATGTACGGGCCAGATATACGCGTTGACATTGATTATTGACTAGTTATTA
ATAGTAATCAATTACGGGGTCATTAGTTCATAGCCCATATATGGAGTTCCGCGTTACATAACTTACGGTA
AATGGCCCGCCTGGCTGACCGCCCAACGACCCCCGCCCATTGACGTCAATAATGACGTATGTTCCCATAG
TAACGCCAATAGGGACTTTCCATTGACGTCAATGGGTGGAGTATTTACGGTAAACTGCCCACTTGGCAGT
ACATCAAGTGTATCATATGCCAAGTACGCCCCCTATTGACGTCAATGACGGTAAATGGCCCGCCTGGCAT
TATGCCCAGTACATGACCTTATGGGACTTTCCTACTTGGCAGTACATCTACGTATTAGTCATCGCTATTA
CCATGGTGATGCGGTTTTGGCAGTACATCAATGGGCGTGGATAGCGGTTTGACTCACGGGGATTTCCAAG
TCTCCACCCCATTGACGTCAATGGGAGTTTGTTTTGGCACCAAAATCAACGGGACTTTCCAAAATGTCGT
AACAACTCCGCCCCATTGACGCAAATGGGCGGTAGGCGTGTACGGTGGGAGGTCTATATAAGCAGAGCTC
TCTGGCTAACTAGAGAACCCACTGCTTACTGGCTTATCGAAATTAATACGACTCACTATAGGGAGACCCA
AGCTG
