>Addgene plasmid #50869 | pcDNA3.1 Flag YFP hNKCC1 S679C I730C (NT838) | addgene partial sequence | sequence record 78728 | CMV-F 5'-CGCAAATGGGCGGTAGGCGTG-3'
CAGAGCTCTCTGGCTAACTAGAGAACCCACTGCTTACTGGCTTATCGAAATTAATACGACTCACTATAGG
GAGACCCAAGCTGGCTAGCCCGGGCACGGCCGCCACCATGGGAGACTACAAAGACCATGACGGTGATTAT
AAAGATCACGACATCGACTACAAGGATGACGATGACAAGGGTGACCCTACCGTCAGCAAGGGCGAGGAGC
TGTTCACCGGGGTGGTGCCCATCCTGGTCGAGCTGGACGGCGACGTAAACGGCCACAAGTTCAGCGTGTC
CGGCGAGGGCGAGGGCGATGCCACCTACGGCAAGCTGACCCTGAAGTTCATCTGCACCACCGGCAAGCTG
CCCGTGCCCTGGCCCACCCTCGTGACCACCTTCGGCTACGGCCTGATGTGCTTCGCCCGCTACCCCGACC
ACATGAAGCAGCACGACTTCTTCAAGTCCGCCATGCCCGAAGGCTACGTCCAGGAGCGCACCATCTTCTT
CAAGGACGACGGCAACTACAAGACCCGCGCCGAGGTGAAGTTCGAGGGCGACACCCTGGTGAACCGCATC
GAGCTGAAGGGCATCGACTTCAAGGAGGACGGCAACATCCTAGGGCACAAGCTGGAGTACAACTACAACA
GCCACAACGTTTATATCATGGCCGACAAGCAGAAGAACGGCATCAAGGTGAACTTCAAGATCCGCCACAA
CATCGAGGACGGCAGCGTGCAGCTCGCCGACCACTACCAGCA
