>Addgene plasmid #50869 | pcDNA3.1 Flag YFP hNKCC1 S679C I730C (NT838) | addgene partial sequence | sequence record 78985 | hNKCC1-int-R 5'-ATATTTGGCTTGGTCGATGG-3'
CGTGTCCACAGATCATCAAACCAACATTTTTTGTGAAATCGTGAACAAGATGAAGTAAGGCCGGCCGTGA
GTTTGGCGCTCCTGTCATAACAAGACACTGTGGCCTAAAGTTTTTCACATGGTCCTCCACGCCAGAAAGC
CTAATACTATGTTGCAGGGCATTGAGGTAAGTCAGGGCTTGTGTAGAGGATCCCCAATTCACATCGGGTT
TTTTGTAGGTAACATAAATATAGAGACCAAGGACTATCACGTAGGTTAGCAAAGCAGCCCACCAGTTACA
GACGAACATTACTATGCAACAAAGAATTGCTCCAAGAAGTGAGATCCACATATTGTAGTATTTAAATGCC
GGTCGCCATCCTGGGCTTTTGGCCAGTGAAGCATGGAATACTGAAAAATTGATGAGGGCATAGCTGGCAA
GGAAGAAGTTACAGATAATTGGTGCAATAACATTCAGTTCGGCAATTAAGATGAATCCAAGTGCAATTAA
GAATGTTAAGATGTAGCCACGTAATGGCTCATTATTTTTCCCATAACCTTTAGCAAACATCTGGAAAGCG
GGGTAGATGTTGTCTTTACATAGGGCCTGAAATATCTTGGGAGCACTCACTAGGGATGCTAATGCGCTAG
AAAGAGTGGCAGAGAATATGCCCGCGGAAATTAGTGGTGTAAATCCTGACACCATACTCATTACCTGAAA
GTTGTTCATTAGGCCGTAGCTACAAGGACTGGATTCACAAGATGAAAAATCAAAGTTTAATTTGCAGGCT
GCGCTAGTACAGTTTGTTAGCTCTGTTACGATAGTGTCATTAACATTACCAGTGGCATCGCGTACGACAC
AAGAACCTACAGACACGGCAATTCCTACATAAACCAATGTAGTAATTAAA
